Addgene plasmid #114064: pFastBac-His6-Mps1-KD
Purpose: protein production
Depositing lab: Geert Kops. Depositing organization: University Medical Centre Utrecht. Publication: Mps1 phosphorylates Borealin to control Aurora B activity and chromosome alignment. Jelluma N, Brenkman AB, van den Broek NJ, Cruijsen CW, van Osch MH, Lens SM, Medema RH, Kops GJ. Cell. 2008 Jan 25;132(2):233-46. doi: 10.1016/j.cell.2007.11.046. PubMed 18243099.
Backbone
  Vector backbone: pFastBac
  Vector type: Insect Expression
Growth in bacteria
  Bacterial resistance: Ampicillin, 100 μg/mL
  Growth temperature: 37°C
  Growth strain: DH5alpha
  Copy number: High Copy
Gene/Insert
  Gene/Insert name: Mps1-KD
  Species: H. sapiens (human)
  Mutation: Mps1 KD (D664A)
  Entrez Gene: TTK (a.k.a. CT96, ESK, MPH1, MPS1, MPS1L1, PYT)
  Tag / fusion protein: His6 (N terminal on insert)
  Cloning method: Restriction Enzyme; 5′ cloning site Unknown (unknown if destroyed); 3′ cloning site Unknown (unknown if destroyed)
Terms and licenses: Academic/Nonprofit Terms; Industry Terms: Not Available to Industry
How to cite: pFastBac-His6-Mps1-KD was a gift from Geert Kops (Addgene plasmid # 114064 ; http://n2t.net/addgene:114064 ; RRID:Addgene_114064)
