[The description below was written by a language model from this plasmid's Addgene catalogue record and pLannotate feature annotations shown in this document.]
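Description:
pFastBac-His6-Mps1-KD is a baculovirus donor (transfer) plasmid built on the pFastBac backbone for producing recombinant protein in insect cells. It is maintained in E. coli as a high-copy plasmid through a ColE1/pUC-type origin and selected with ampicillin via the β-lactamase gene; an f1 phage origin is also present. The expression cassette, together with a gentamicin acetyltransferase gene driven by the Pc integron promoter, lies between the Tn7L and Tn7R mini-Tn7 ends. In the standard use of this type of backbone, these ends allow site-specific transposition of the cassette into a baculovirus shuttle genome (bacmid) carried in a suitable E. coli strain. Gentamicin resistance marks the transposed segment, and the resulting bacmid is then used to generate recombinant virus.

The payload is human TTK, better known as the mitotic checkpoint kinase Mps1, carrying the D664A substitution, which the record designates as the kinase-dead (KD) form. Transcription is driven by the strong, very late polyhedrin promoter from Autographa californica nucleopolyhedrovirus and terminated by the SV40 polyadenylation signal. The open reading frame is preceded by an N-terminal histidine tag, recorded as His6 and detected in the annotation as a partial match to an 8xHis tag. A TEV protease recognition site follows, so the protein can be affinity purified on metal-chelate resin and the tag removed afterwards. The cloning sites used are not recorded. The stated purpose is protein production, and a catalytically inactive Mps1 of this kind would typically serve as a negative control alongside active kinase in in vitro phosphorylation assays.
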