Features (pLannotate 1.2.2; 17 found; start..end, strand, type, name):
    140..231     +  promoter       polyhedrin promoter: polh from Autographa californica; promoter for the baculovirus polyhedrin gene
    296..315     +  CDS            8xHis (fragment): 8xHis affinity tag
    337..357     +  CDS            TEV site: tobacco etch virus (TEV) protease recognition and cleavage site
    433..3003    +  CDS            TTK: TTK_HUMAN - Also known as MPS1, MPS1L1. Experimental evidence at protein level: Swiss-Prot protein existence level 1. Phosphorylates proteins on serine, threonine, and tyrosine (PubMed:18243099, PubMed:29162720). Probably associated with cell proliferation (PubMed:18243099). Phosphorylates MAD1L1 to promote mitotic checkpoint signaling (PubMed:29162720). Essential for chromosome alignment by enhancing AURKB activity (via direct CDCA8 phosphorylation) at the centromere, and for the mitotic checkpoint (PubMed:18243099). From Homo sapiens (Human).
   3425..3508    +  CDS            large T antigen (fragment): large T antigen from SV40 (simian virus 40)
   3531..3665    +  polyA_signal   SV40 poly(A) signal: SV40 polyadenylation signal
   3694..3859    -  mobile_element Tn7L: mini-Tn7 element (left end of the Tn7 transposon) Tn7
   4022..4038    +  CDS            lacZα (fragment): LacZα fragment of β-galactosidase; lacZ fragment
   4043..4497    +  rep_origin     f1 ori (sequence partly withheld): f1 bacteriophage origin of replication; arrow indicates direction of (+) strand synthesis
   4523..4627    +  promoter       AmpR promoter: bla
   4628..5488    +  CDS            AmpR: β-lactamase; bla; confers resistance to ampicillin, carbenicillin, and related antibiotics
   5659..6247    +  rep_origin     ori: high-copy-number ColE1/pMB1/pBR322/pUC origin of replication
   6433..6484    -  misc_feature   bom (fragment): basis of mobility region from pBR322
   6552..6776    -  mobile_element Tn7R: mini-Tn7 element (right end of the Tn7 transposon) Tn7
   6843..7376    -  CDS            GmR: gentamycin acetyltransferase; aacC1; confers resistance to gentamycin
   7546..7574    -  promoter       Pc promoter: intI1 (promoter lies within the coding sequence); class 1 integron promoter
   7552..113     -  CDS            YPR2_ECOLX (fragment) (across the origin): Protein predicted: Swiss-Prot protein existence level 4. From Escherichia coli.
>Addgene plasmid #114064 | pFastBac-His6-Mps1-KD | addgene full sequence | sequence record 221651 | Addgene NGS Result
CGCGGCGCTTGCCGGTGGTGCTGACCCCGGATGAAGTGGTTCGCATCCTCGGTTTTCTGGAAGGCGAGCA
TCGTTTGTTCGCCCAGGACTCTAGCTATAGTTCTAGTGGTTGGCTACGTATACTCCGGAATATTAATAGA
TCATGGAGATAATTAAAATGATAACCATCTCGCAAATAAATAAGTATTTTACTGTTTTCGTAACAGTTTT
GTAATAAAAAAACCTATAAATATTCCGGATTATTCATACCGTCCCACCATCGGGCGCGGATCTCGGTCCG
AAACCATGTCGTACTACCATCACCATCACCATCACGATTACGATATCCCAACGACCGAAAACCTGTATTT
TCAGGGCGCCATGGATCCGGAATTCAAAGGCCTACGTCGACGAGCTCAACTAGTGCGGCCGCGAATCGGC
ACGAGGGTAGAAATGGAATCCGAGGATTTAAGTGGCAGAGAATTGACAATTGATTCCATAATGAACAAAG
TGAGAGACATTAAAAATAAGTTTAAAAATGAAGACCTTACTGATGAACTAAGCTTGAATAAAATTTCTGC
TGATACTACAGATAACTCGGGAACTGTTAACCAAATTATGATGATGGCAAACAACCCAGAGGACTGGTTG
AGTTTGTTGCTCAAACTAGAGAAAAACAGTGTTCCGCTAAGTGATGCTCTTTTAAATAAATTGATTGGTC
GTTACAGTCAAGCAATTGAAGCGCTTCCCCCAGATAAATATGGCCAAAATGAGAGTTTTGCTAGAATTCA
AGTGAGATTTGCTGAATTAAAAGCTATTCAAGAGCCAGATGATGCACGTGACTACTTTCAAATGGCCAGA
GCAAACTGCAAGAAATTTGCTTTTGTTCATATATCTTTTGCACAATTTGAACTGTCACAAGGTAATGTCA
AAAAAAGTAAACAACTTCTTCAAAAAGCTGTAGAACGTGGAGCAGTACCACTAGAAATGCTGGAAATTGC
CCTGCGGAATTTAAACCTCCAAAAAAAGCAGCTGCTTTCAGAGGAGGAAAAGAAGAATTTATCAGCATCT
ACGGTATTAACTGCCCAAGAATCATTTTCCGGTTCACTTGGGCATTTACAGAATAGGAACAACAGTTGTG
ATTCCAGAGGACAGACTACTAAAGCCAGGTTTTTATATGGAGAGAACATGCCACCACAAGATGCAGAAAT
AGGTTACCGGAATTCATTGAGACAAACTAACAAAACTAAACAGTCATGCCCATTTGGAAGAGTCCCAGTT
AACCTTCTAAATAGCCCAGATTGTGATGTGAAGACAGATGATTCAGTTGTACCTTGTTTTATGAAAAGAC
AAACCTCTAGATCAGAATGCCGAGATTTGGTTGTGCCTGGATCTAAACCAAGTGGAAATGATTCCTGTGA
ATTAAGAAATTTAAAGTCTGTTCAAAATAGTCATTTCAAGGAACCTCTGGTGTCAGATGAAAAGAGTTCT
GAACTTATTATTACTGATTCAATAACCCTGAAGAATAAAACGGAATCAAGTCTTCTAGCTAAATTAGAAG
AAACTAAAGAGTATCAAGAACCAGAGGTTCCAGAGAGTAACCAGAAACAGTGGCAATCTAAGAGAAAGTC
AGAGTGTATTAACCAGAATCCTGCTGCATCTTCAAATCACTGGCAGATTCCGGAGTTAGCCCGAAAAGTT
AATACAGAGCAGAAACATACCACTTTTGAGCAACCTGTCTTTTCAGTTTCAAAACAGTCACCACCAATAT
CAACATCTAAATGGTTTGACCCAAAATCTATTTGTAAGACACCAAGCAGCAATACCTTGGATGATTACAT
GAGCTGTTTTAGAACTCCAGTTGTAAAGAATGACTTTCCACCTGCTTGTCAGTTGTCAACACCTTATGGC
CAACCTGCCTGTTTCCAGCAGCAACAGCATCAAATACTTGCCACTCCACTTCAAAATTTACAGGTTTTAG
CATCTTCTTCAGCAAATGAATGCATTTCGGTTAAAGGAAGAATTTATTCCATATTAAAGCAGATAGGAAG
TGGAGGTTCAAGCAAGGTATTTCAGGTGTTAAATGAAAAGAAACAGATATATGCTATAAAATATGTGAAC
TTAGAAGAAGCAGATAACCAAACTCTTGATAGTTACCGGAACGAAATAGCTTATTTGAATAAACTACAAC
AACACAGTGATAAGATCATCCGACTTTATGATTATGAAATCACGGACCAGTACATCTACATGGTAATGGA
GTGTGGAAATATTGATCTTAATAGTTGGCTTAAAAAGAAAAAATCCATTGATCCATGGGAACGCAAGAGT
TACTGGAAAAATATGTTAGAGGCAGTTCACACAATCCATCAACATGGCATTGTTCACAGTGATCTTAAAC
CAGCTAACTTTCTGATAGTTGATGGAATGCTAAAGCTAATTGCTTTTGGGATTGCAAACCAAATGCAACC
AGATACAACAAGTGTTGTTAAAGATTCTCAGGTTGGCACAGTTAATTATATGCCACCAGAAGCAATCAAA
GATATGTCTTCCTCCAGAGAGAATGGGAAATCTAAGTCAAAGATAAGCCCCAAAAGTGATGTTTGGTCCT
TAGGATGTATTTTGTACTATATGACTTACGGGAAAACACCATTTCAGCAGATAATTAATCAGATTTCTAA
ATTACATGCCATAATTGATCCTAATCATGAAATTGAATTTCCCGATATTCCAGAGAAAGATCTTCAAGAT
GTGTTAAAGTGTTGTTTAAAAAGGGACCCAAAACAGAGGATATCCATTCCTGAGCTCCTGGCTCATCCAT
ATGTTCAAATTCAAACTCATCCAGTTAACCAAATGGCCAAGGGAACCACTGAAGAAATGAAATATGTTCT
GGGCCAACTTGTTGGTCTGAATTCTCCTAACTCCATTTTGAAAGCTGCTAAAACTTTATATGAACACTAT
AGTGGTGGTGAAAGTCATAATTCTTCATCCTCCAAGACTTTTGAAAAAAAAAGGGGAAAAAAATGATTTG
CAGTTATTCGTAATGTCAGATACCACCTATAAAATATATTGGACTGTTATACTCTTGAATCCCTGTGGAA
ATCTACATTTGAAGACAACATCACTCTGAAGTGTTATCAGCAAAAAAAATTCAGTAGATTATCTTTAAAA
GAAAACTGTAAAAATAGCAACCACTTATGGCACTGTATATATTGTAGACTTGTTTTCTCTGTTTTATGCT
CTTGTGTAATCTACTTGACATCATTTTACTCTTGGAATAGTGGGTGGATAGCAAGTATATTCTAAAAAAC
TTTGTAAATAAAGTTTTGTGGCTAAAATGACAAAAAAAAAAAAAAAAAACTCGACTCTAGATTGCGGCCG
CTTTCGAATCTAGAGCCTGCAGTCTCGAGGCATGCGGTACCAAGCTTGTCGAGAAGTACTAGAGGATCAT
AATCAGCCATACCACATTTGTAGAGGTTTTACTTGCTTTAAAAAACCTCCCACACCTCCCCCTGAACCTG
AAACATAAAATGAATGCAATTGTTGTTGTTAACTTGTTTATTGCAGCTTATAATGGTTACAAATAAAGCA
ATAGCATCACAAATTTCACAAATAAAGCATTTTTTTCACTGCATTCTAGTTGTGGTTTGTCCAAACTCAT
CAATGTATCTTATCATGTCTGGATCTGATCACTGCTTGAGCCTAGGAGATCCGAACCAGATAAGTGAAAT
CTAGTTCCAAACTATTTTGTCATTTTTAATTTTCGTATTAGCTTACGACGCTACACCCAGTTCCCATCTA
TTTTGTCACTCTTCCCTAAATAATCCTTAAAAACTCCATTTCCACCCCTCCCAGTTCCCAACTATTTTGT
CCGCCCACAGCGGGGCATTTTTCTTCCTGTTATGTTTTTAATCAAACATCCTGCCAACTCCATGTGACAA
ACCGTCATCTTCGGCTACTTTTTCTCTGTCACAGAATGAAAATTTTTCTGTCATCTCTTCGTTATTAATG
TTTGTAATTGACTGAATATCAACGCTTATTTGCAGCCTGAATGGCGAATGGG
[124 nt withheld, positions 4043-4166]
C
[91 nt withheld, positions 4168-4258]
A
[49 nt withheld, positions 4260-4308]
CCTTTGACGTTGGAGTCCACGTTCTT
[37 nt withheld, positions 4335-4371]
ACCCTATCTCGGTCTATTCTTTTGATTTATAAGGGATTTTGCCGATTTCGGCCTATTGGTTAAAAAATGA
GCTGATTTAACAAAAATTTAACGCGAATTTTAACAAAATATTAACGCTTACAATTTAGGTGGCACTTTTC
GGGGAAATGTGCGCGGAACCCCTATTTGTTTATTTTTCTAAATACATTCAAATATGTATCCGCTCATGAG
ACAATAACCCTGATAAATGCTTCAATAATATTGAAAAAGGAAGAGTATGAGTATTCAACATTTCCGTGTC
GCCCTTATTCCCTTTTTTGCGGCATTTTGCCTTCCTGTTTTTGCTCACCCAGAAACGCTGGTGAAAGTAA
AAGATGCTGAAGATCAGTTGGGTGCACGAGTGGGTTACATCGAACTGGATCTCAACAGCGGTAAGATCCT
TGAGAGTTTTCGCCCCGAAGAACGTTTTCCAATGATGAGCACTTTTAAAGTTCTGCTATGTGGCGCGGTA
TTATCCCGTATTGACGCCGGGCAAGAGCAACTCGGTCGCCGCATACACTATTCTCAGAATGACTTGGTTG
AGTACTCACCAGTCACAGAAAAGCATCTTACGGATGGCATGACAGTAAGAGAATTATGCAGTGCTGCCAT
AACCATGAGTGATAACACTGCGGCCAACTTACTTCTGACAACGATCGGAGGACCGAAGGAGCTAACCGCT
TTTTTGCACAACATGGGGGATCATGTAACTCGCCTTGATCGTTGGGAACCGGAGCTGAATGAAGCCATAC
CAAACGACGAGCGTGACACCACGATGCCTGTAGCAATGGCAACAACGTTGCGCAAACTATTAACTGGCGA
ACTACTTACTCTAGCTTCCCGGCAACAATTAATAGACTGGATGGAGGCGGATAAAGTTGCAGGACCACTT
CTGCGCTCGGCCCTTCCGGCTGGCTGGTTTATTGCTGATAAATCTGGAGCCGGTGAGCGTGGGTCTCGCG
GTATCATTGCAGCACTGGGGCCAGATGGTAAGCCCTCCCGTATCGTAGTTATCTACACGACGGGGAGTCA
GGCAACTATGGATGAACGAAATAGACAGATCGCTGAGATAGGTGCCTCACTGATTAAGCATTGGTAACTG
TCAGACCAAGTTTACTCATATATACTTTAGATTGATTTAAAACTTCATTTTTAATTTAAAAGGATCTAGG
TGAAGATCCTTTTTGATAATCTCATGACCAAAATCCCTTAACGTGAGTTTTCGTTCCACTGAGCGTCAGA
CCCCGTAGAAAAGATCAAAGGATCTTCTTGAGATCCTTTTTTTCTGCGCGTAATCTGCTGCTTGCAAACA
AAAAAACCACCGCTACCAGCGGTGGTTTGTTTGCCGGATCAAGAGCTACCAACTCTTTTTCCGAAGGTAA
CTGGCTTCAGCAGAGCGCAGATACCAAATACTGTTCTTCTAGTGTAGCCGTAGTTAGGCCACCACTTCAA
GAACTCTGTAGCACCGCCTACATACCTCGCTCTGCTAATCCTGTTACCAGTGGCTGCTGCCAGTGGCGAT
AAGTCGTGTCTTACCGGGTTGGACTCAAGACGATAGTTACCGGATAAGGCGCAGCGGTCGGGCTGAACGG
GGGGTTCGTGCACACAGCCCAGCTTGGAGCGAACGACCTACACCGAACTGAGATACCTACAGCGTGAGCT
ATGAGAAAGCGCCACGCTTCCCGAAGGGAGAAAGGCGGACAGGTATCCGGTAAGCGGCAGGGTCGGAACA
GGAGAGCGCACGAGGGAGCTTCCAGGGGGAAACGCCTGGTATCTTTATAGTCCTGTCGGGTTTCGCCACC
TCTGACTTGAGCGTCGATTTTTGTGATGCTCGTCAGGGGGGCGGAGCCTATGGAAAAACGCCAGCAACGC
GGCCTTTTTACGGTTCCTGGCCTTTTGCTGGCCTTTTGCTCACATGTTCTTTCCTGCGTTATCCCCTGAT
TCTGTGGATAACCGTATTACCGCCTTTGAGTGAGCTGATACCGCTCGCCGCAGCCGAACGACCGAGCGCA
GCGAGTCAGTGAGCGAGGAAGCGGAAGAGCGCCTGATGCGGTATTTTCTCCTTACGCATCTGTGCGGTAT
TTCACACCGCATAGACCAGCCGCGTAACCTGGCAAAATCGGTTACGGTTGAGTAATAAATGGATGCCCTG
CGTAAGCGGGTGTGGGCGGACAATAAAGTCTTAAACTGAACAAAATAGATCTAAACTATGACAATAAAGT
CTTAAACTAGACAGAATAGTTGTAAACTGAAATCAGTCCAGTTATGCTGTGAAAAAGCATACTGGACTTT
TGTTATGGCTAAAGCAAACTCTTCATTTTCTGAAGTGCAAATTGCCCGTCGTATTAAAGAGGGGCGTGGC
CAAGGGCATGGTAAAGACTATATTCGCGGCGTTGTGACAATTTACCGAACAACTCCGCGGCCGGGAAGCC
GATCTCGGCTTGAACGAATTGTTAGGTGGCGGTACTTGGGTCGATATCAAAGTGCATCACTTCTTCCCGT
ATGCCCAACTTTGTATAGAGAGCCACTGCGGGATCGTCACCGTAATCTGCTTGCACGTAGATCACATAAG
CACCAAGCGCGTTGGCCTCATGCTTGAGGAGATTGATGAGCGCGGTGGCAATGCCCTGCCTCCGGTGCTC
GCCGGAGACTGCGAGATCATAGATATAGATCTCACTACGCGGCTGCTCAAACTTGGGCAGAACGTAAGCC
GCGAGAGCGCCAACAACCGCTTCTTGGTCGAAGGCAGCAAGCGCGATGAATGTCTTACTACGGAGCAAGT
TCCCGAGGTAATCGGAGTCCGGCTGATGTTGGGAGTAGGTGGCTACGTCTCCGAACTCACGACCGAAAAG
ATCAAGAGCAGCCCGCATGGATTTGACTTGGTCAGGGCCGAGCCTACATGTGCGAATGATGCCCATACTT
GAGCCACCTAACTTTGTTTTAGGGCGACTGCCCTGCTGCGTAACATCGTTGCTGCTCCATAACATCAAAC
ATCGACCCACGGCGTAACGCGCTTGCTGCTTGGATGCCCGAGGCATAGACTGTACAAAAAAACAGTCATA
ACAAGCCATGAAAACCGCCACTGCGCCGTTACCACCGCTGCGTTCGGTCAAGGTTCTGGACCAGTTGCGT
GAGCGCATACGCTACTTGCATTACAGTTTACGAACCGAACAGGCTTATGTCAACTGGGTTCGTGCCTTCA
TCCGTTTCCACGGTGTGCGTCACCCGGCAACCTTGGGCAGCAGCGAAGTCGAGGCATTTCTGTCCTGGCT
GGCGAACGAGCGCAAGGTTTCGGTCTCCACGCATCGTCAGGCATTGGCGGCCTTGCTGTTCTTCTACGGC
AAGGTGCTGTGCACGGATCTGCCCTGGCTTCAGGAGATCGGAAGACCTCGGCCGT
