>Addgene plasmid #114064 | pFastBac-His6-Mps1-KD | depositor partial sequence | sequence record 215359 | human Mps1-D664A ORF lacking ATG
GAATCCGAGGATTTAAGTGGCAGAGAATTGACAATTGATTCCATAATGAACAAAGTGAGAGACATTAAAA
ATAAGTTTAAAAATGAAGACCTTACTGATGAACTAAGCTTGAATAAAATTTCTGCTGATACTACAGATAA
CTCGGGAACTGTTAACCAAATTATGATGATGGCAAACAACCCAGAGGACTGGTTGAGTTTGTTGCTCAAA
CTAGAGAAAAACAGTGTTCCGCTAAGTGATGCTCTTTTAAATAAATTGATTGGTCGTTACAGTCAAGCAA
TTGAAGCGCTTCCCCCAGATAAATATGGCCAAAATGAGAGTTTTGCTAGAATTCAAGTGAGATTTGCTGA
ATTAAAAGCTATTCAAGAGCCAGATGATGCACGTGACTACTTTCAAATGGCCAGAGCAAACTGCAAGAAA
TTTGCTTTTGTTCATATATCTTTTGCACAATTTGAACTGTCACAAGGTAATGTCAAAAAAAGTAAACAAC
TTCTTCAAAAAGCTGTAGAACGTGGAGCAGTACCACTAGAAATGCTGGAAATTGCCCTGCGGAATTTAAA
CCTCCAAAAAAAGCAGCTGCTTTCAGAGGAGGAAAAGAAGAATTTATCAGCATCTACGGTATTAACTGCC
CAAGAATCATTTTCCGGTTCACTTGGGCATTTACAGAATAGGAACAACAGTTGTGATTCCAGAGGACAGA
CTACTAAAGCCAGGTTTTTATATGGAGAGAACATGCCACCACAAGATGCAGAAATAGGTTACCGGAATTC
ATTGAGACAAACTAACAAAACTAAACAGTCATGCCCATTTGGAAGAGTCCCAGTTAACCTTCTAAATAGC
CCAGATTGTGATGTGAAGACAGATGATTCAGTTGTACCTTGTTTTATGAAAAGACAAACCTCTAGATCAG
AATGCCGAGATTTGGTTGTGCCTGGATCTAAACCAAGTGGAAATGATTCCTGTGAATTAAGAAATTTAAA
GTCTGTTCAAAATAGTCATTTCAAGGAACCTCTGGTGTCAGATGAAAAGAGTTCTGAACTTATTATTACT
GATTCAATAACCCTGAAGAATAAAACGGAATCAAGTCTTCTAGCTAAATTAGAAGAAACTAAAGAGTATC
AAGAACCAGAGGTTCCAGAGAGTAACCAGAAACAGTGGCAATCTAAGAGAAAGTCAGAGTGTATTAACCA
GAATCCTGCTGCATCTTCAAATCACTGGCAGATTCCGGAGTTAGCCCGAAAAGTTAATACAGAGCAGAAA
CATACCACTTTTGAGCAACCTGTCTTTTCAGTTTCAAAACAGTCACCACCAATATCAACATCTAAATGGT
TTGACCCAAAATCTATTTGTAAGACACCAAGCAGCAATACCTTGGATGATTACATGAGCTGTTTTAGAAC
TCCAGTTGTAAAGAATGACTTTCCACCTGCTTGTCAGTTGTCAACACCTTATGGCCAACCTGCCTGTTTC
CAGCAGCAACAGCATCAAATACTTGCCACTCCACTTCAAAATTTACAGGTTTTAGCATCTTCTTCAGCAA
ATGAATGCATTTCGGTTAAAGGAAGAATTTATTCCATTTTAAAGCAGATAGGAAGTGGAGGTTCAAGCAA
GGTATTTCAGGTGTTAAATGAAAAGAAACAGATATATGCTATAAAATATGTGAACTTAGAAGAAGCAGAT
AACCAAACTCTTGATAGTTACCGGAACGAAATAGCTTATTTGAATAAACTACAACAACACAGTGATAAGA
TCATCCGACTTTATGATTATGAAATCACGGACCAGTACATCTACATGGTAATGGAGTGTGGAAATATTGA
TCTTAATAGTTGGCTTAAAAAGAAAAAATCCATTGATCCATGGGAACGCAAGAGTTACTGGAAAAATATG
TTAGAGGCAGTTCACACAATCCATCAACATGGCATTGTTCACAGTGATCTTAAACCAGCTAACTTTCTGA
TAGTTGATGGAATGCTAAAGCTAATTGCTTTTGGGATTGCAAACCAAATGCAACCAGATACAACAAGTGT
TGTTAAAGATTCTCAGGTTGGCACAGTTAATTATATGCCACCAGAAGCAATCAAAGATATGTCTTCCTCC
AGAGAGAATGGGAAATCTAAGTCAAAGATAAGCCCCAAAAGTGATGTTTGGTCCTTAGGATGTATTTTGT
ACTATATGACTTACGGGAAAACACCATTTCAGCAGATAATTAATCAGATTTCTAAATTACATGCCATAAT
TGATCCTAATCATGAAATTGAATTTCCCGATATTCCAGAGAAAGATCTTCAAGATGTGTTAAAGTGTTGT
TTAAAAAGGGACCCAAAACAGAGGATATCCATTCCTGAGCTCCTGGCTCATCCCTATGTTCAAATTCAAA
CTCATCCAGTTAACCAAATGGCCAAGGGAACCACTGAAGAAATGAAATATGTTCTGGGCCAACTTGTTGG
TCTGAATTCTCCTAACTCCATTTTGAAAGCTGCTAAAACTTTATATGAACACTATAGTGGTGGTGAAAGT
CATAATTCTTCATCCTCCAAGACTTTTGAAAAAAAAAGGGGAAAAAAATGA
